>Addgene plasmid #34177 | KHBD00015 | depositor partial sequence | sequence record 40744 | KHBD00015 sequence 543 bps
ATGGTATTGGATGGGGTGCGTCTAACAATAGTGCCGACGATTAGATTTGGCACACGCGGACCGACTATGT
CGGCGGAACGTCCAGCTGCCAGCTCCGATAATCGGCGACTTATGTGCGAGTTCTGCGGCTATCGGACGCG
CATCTATTGGAATCTGCAGATCCATCGTCGGCGACACACCGGCGAAATGCCCTTCAGTTGCCAGCAATGC
CAGGCGCGTTTCCCGGCCAGCTATCAGCTGAAAAGCCACTTGGAGCGGCACTTGGACGCCGGCGAGCGAC
GCCAGCGGCACATTTGCACCGACTGCAACGTGGGTTTCTCCAGTTCGCGGGCCCTGTACCATCACCGGAC
GCTCCACGAGGATGGGAAGCGCTTCAAGTGCTCCCAGTGCGACAAGTCGTTCGCTCAGGCGGCGGGCTAC
GCCCAACACAAGCGGATTCACCGCCAGAGGAACCAGCGAGCCACCGAAACCACGGATCTGAAGGATCTGC
AGATCAAAAGAGTGGTTTCAAGTGTTTTTCATCGGCGCGAGTTTAACACTGCA
