>Addgene plasmid #34177 | KHBD00015 | addgene partial sequence | sequence record 41641 | M13-Rev 5'-CAGGAAACAGCTATGACC-3'
TCGTGCAGATCCTTCAGATCCGTGGTTTCGGTGGCTCGCTGGTTCCTCTGGCGGTGAATCCGCTTGTGTT
GGGCGTAGCCCGCCGCCTGAGCGAACGACTTGTCGCACTGGGAGCACTTGAAGCGCTTCCCATCCTCGTG
GAGCGTCCGGTGATGGTACAGGGCCCGCGAACTGGAGAAACCCACGTTGCAGTCGGTGCAAATGTGCCGC
TGGCGTCGCTCGCCGGCGTCCAAGTGCCGCTCCAAGTGGCTTTTCAGCTGATAGCTGGCCGGGAAACGCG
CCTGGCATTGCTGGCAACTGAAGGGCATTTCGCCGGTGTGTCGCCGACGATGGATCTGCAGATTCCAATA
GATGCGCGTCCGATAGCCGCAGAACTCGCACATAAGTCGCCGATTATCGGAGCTGGCAGCTGGACGTTCC
GCCGACATAGTCGGTCCGCGTGTGC
