[The description below was written by a language model from this plasmid's Addgene catalogue record.]
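Description:
KHBD00015 is a Gateway entry-type clone built in the pDONR221 donor vector backbone, carrying the open reading frame of the Drosophila melanogaster gene CG15336 (FBgn0030009) as a 543 bp insert on a backbone recorded as 2536 bp without insert. It is a high-copy bacterial plasmid maintained in standard E. coli cloning strains under kanamycin selection. The insert was introduced by Gateway recombination, so in the usual arrangement for pDONR221-derived clones the ORF would be flanked by attL recombination sites. No feature table is provided with this record, however, so the exact sites and origin of replication are not documented here. M13 forward and reverse primer sites flank the insert and are used to verify it by sequencing.

The plasmid contains no promoter intended to express the insert, and no tags or reporters are recorded. It serves as a shuttle source of the coding sequence rather than as an expression construct. The depositor notes that ORFs in this collection were cloned open-ended, without a stop codon. After transfer by LR recombination into a destination vector, the coding sequence can therefore be read through into a C-terminal fusion partner as well as being joined to N-terminal ones. The clone belongs to a collection associated with work on automated screening of protein–DNA interactions at Drosophila regulatory elements. This suggests its intended use is moving the CG15336 ORF into destination vectors for such interaction assays, although the record does not specify which destination vectors or describe the function of the CG15336 protein.
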