Addgene plasmid #34177: KHBD00015
Depositing lab: Bart Deplancke. Depositing organization: Swiss Federal Institute of Technology (EPFL). Publication: Automated protein-DNA interaction screening of Drosophila regulatory elements. Korneel Hens, Jean-Daniel Feuz, Alina Isakova, Antonina Lagovitina, Andreas Massouras, Julien Bryois, Patrick Callaerts, Susan E. Celniker, Bart Deplancke. Nat Methods. 2011 Oct 30;8(12):1065-70. 10.1038/nmeth.1763 PubMed 22037703.
Backbone
  Vector backbone: pDONR221
  Backbone manufacturer: Invitrogen
  Backbone size w/o insert (bp): 2536
  Vector type: Gateway Donor Vector
Growth in bacteria
  Bacterial resistance: Kanamycin, 50 μg/mL
  Growth temperature: 37°C
  Growth strain: DH5alpha
  Copy number: High Copy
Gene/Insert
  Gene/Insert name: CG15336 (alt names: FBgn0030009; CG15336)
  Species: D. melanogaster (fly)
  Insert size (bp): 543
  Entrez Gene: CG15336 (a.k.a. Dmel_CG15336, Dmel\CG15336)
  Cloning method: Gateway Cloning
  Sequencing primers: 5′ M13F; 3′ M13R
Terms and licenses: Academic/Nonprofit Terms; Industry Terms: Not Available to Industry
Depositor comments: Please note that the ORFs in this collection were cloned open-ended (without a stop codon).
How to cite: KHBD00015 was a gift from Bart Deplancke (Addgene plasmid # 34177 ; http://n2t.net/addgene:34177 ; RRID:Addgene_34177)
